>Addgene plasmid #177307 | yTREX-ApR | addgene full sequence | sequence record 422665 | Addgene NGS Result
GCCATTCTCATGAAGAATATCTTGAATTTATTGTCATATTACTAGTCCCGGGTCCACATATCCACGGGCT
GGCAAGGGAGCGCAGCGACCGCGCAGGGCGAAGCCCGGAGAGCAAGCCCGTAGGGCGCCGCAGCCGCCGT
AGGCGGTCACGACTTTGCGAAGCAAAGTCTAGTGAGTATACTCAAGCATTGAGTGGCCCGCCGGAGGCAC
CGCCTTGCGCTGCCCCCGTCGAGCCGGTTGGACACCAAAAGGGAGGGGCAGGCATGGCGGCATACGCGAT
CATGCGATGCAAGAAGCTGGCGAAAATGGGCAACGTGGCGGCCAGTCTCAAGCACGCCTACCGCGAGCGC
GAGACGCCCAACGCTGACGCCAGCAGGACGCCAGAGAACGAGCACTGGGCGGCCAGCAGCACCGATGAAG
CGATGGGCCGACTGCGCGAGTTGCTGCCAGAGAAGCGGCGCAAGGACGCTGTGTTGGCGGTCGAGTACGT
CATGACGGCCAGCCCGGAATGGTGGAAGTCGGCCAGCCAAGAACAGCAGGCGGCGTTCTTCGAGAAGGCG
CACAAGTGGCTGGCGGACAAGTACGGGGCGGATCGCATCGTGACGGCCAGCATCCACCGTGACGAAACCA
GCCCGCACATGACCGCGTTCGTGGTGCCGCTGACGCAGGACGGCAGGCTGTCGGCCAAGGAGTTCATCGG
CAACAAAGCGCAGATGACCCGCGACCAGACCACGTTTGCGGCCGCTGTGGCCGATCTAGGGCTGCAACGG
GGCATCGAGGGCAGCAAGGCACGTCACACGCGCATTCAGGCGTTCTACGAGGCCCTGGAGCGGCCACCAG
TGGGCCACGTCACCATCAGCCCGCAAGCGGTCGAGCCACGCGCCTATGCACCGCAGGGATTGGCCGAAAA
GCTGGGAATCTCAAAGCGCGTTGAGACGCCGGAAGCCGTGGCCGACCGGCTGACAAAAGCGGTTCGGCAG
GGGTATGAGCCTGCCCTACAGGCCGCCGCAGGAGCGCGTGAGATGCGCAAGAAGGCCGATCAAGCCCAAG
AGACGGCCCGAGACCTTCGGGAGCGCCTGAAGCCCGTTCTGGACGCCCTGGGGCCGTTGAATCGGGATAT
GCAGGCCAAGGCCGCCGCGATCATCAAGGCCGTGGGCGAAAAGCTGCTGACGGAACAGCGGGAAGTCCAG
CGCCAGAAACAGGCCCAGCGCCAGCAGGAACGCGGGCGCGCACATTTCCCCGAACTGACTCTTATACACA
AGTGTTCTTTCCTGCGTTATCCCCTGATTCTGTGGATAACCGTGAATTCGGTTTCCCGACTGGAAAGCGG
GCAGTGAGCGCAACGCAATAATTAATACGACTCACTATAGGCCTCCAAACTAGAAATATTAGCTAATTTA
ATCTCTCAACCTAGGGATAACAGGGTAATTTGGCGTAATCATGGTCATAGCTGTTTCCTGTGTGAAATTC
CTATAGTGAGTCGTATTAATTAGGTTGGGCTTCGGAATCGTTTTCCGGGACGCCGGCTGGAGAATTCTCA
TGTTTGACAGCTTATCATCGATAAGCTTTAATGCGGTAGTTTATCACAGTTAAATTGCTAACGCAGTCAG
GCACCGTGTATGAAATCTAACAATGCGCTCATCGTCATCCTCGGCACCGTCACCCTGGATGCTGTAGGCA
TAGGCTTGGTTATGCCGGTACTGCCGGGCCTCTTGCGGGATATCGTCCATTCCGACAGCATCGCCAGTCA
CTATGGCGTGCTGCTAGCGCTATATGCGTTGATGCAATTTCTATGCGCACCCGTTCTCGGAGCACTGTCC
GACCGCTTTGGCCGCCGCCCAGTCCTGCTCGCTTCGCTACTTGGAGCCACTATCGACTACGCGATCATGG
CGACCACACCCGTCCTGTGGATCCTCTACGCCGGACGCATCGTGGCCGGCATCACCGGCGCCACAGGTGC
GGTTGCTGGCGCCTATATCGCCGACATCACCGATGGGGAAGATCGGGCTCGCCACTTCGGGCTCATGAGC
GCTTGTTTCGGCGTGGGTATGGTGGCAGGCCCCGTGGCCGGGGGACTGTTGGGCGCCATCTCCTTGCATG
CACCATTCCTTGCGGCGGCGGTGCTCAACGGCCTCAACCTACTACTGGGCTGCTTCCTAATGCAGGAGTC
GCATAAGGGAGAGCGTCGACCGATGCCCTTGAGAGCCTTCAACCCAGTCAGCTCCTTCCGGTGGGCGCGG
GGCATGACTATCGTCGCCGCACTTATGACTGTCTTCTTTATCATGCAACTCGTAGGACAGGTGCCGGCAG
CGCTCTGGGTCATTTTCGGCGAGGACCGCTTTCGCTGGAGCGCGACGATGATCGGCCTGTCGCTTGCGGT
ATTCGGAATCTTGCACGCCCTCGCTCAAGCCTTCGTCACTGGTCCCGCCACCAAACGTTTCGGCGAGAAG
CAGGCCATTATCGCCGGCATGGCGGCCGACGCGCTGGGCTACGTCTTGCTGGCGTTCGCGACGCGAGGCT
GGATGGCCTTCCCCATTATGATTCTTCTCGCTTCCGGCGGCATCGGGATGCCCGCGTTGCAGGCCATGCT
GTCCAGGCAGGTAGATGACGACCATCAGGGACAGCTTCAAGGATCGCTCGCGGCTCTTACCAGCCTAACT
TCGATCATTGGACCGCTGATCGTCACGGCGATTTATGCCGCCTCGGCGAGCACATGGAACGGGTTGGCAT
GGATTGTAGGCGCCGCCCTATACCTTGTCTGCCTCCCCGCGTTGCGTCGCGGTGCATGGAGCCGGGCCAC
CTCGACCTGAAGAGCGCCCAATACGCAAACCGCCTCTCCCCGCGCGTTGGACTTGTGTATAAGAGTCAGA
GCGTCCTGAACGGAACCTTTCCCGTTTTCCAGGATCTGATCTTCCATGTGACCTCCTAACATGGTAACGT
TCATGATAACTTCTGCTCTTCATCGTGCGGCCGACTGGGCTAAATCTGTGTTCTCTTCGGCGGCGCTGGG
TGATCCTCGCCGTACTGCCCGCTTGGTTAACGTCGCCGCCCAATTGGCAAAATATTCTGGTAAATCAATA
ACCATCTCATCAGAGGGTAGTGAAGCCATGCAGGAAGGCGCTTACCGATTTATCCGCAATCCCAACGTTT
CTGCCGAGGCGATCAGAAAGGCTGGCGCCATGCAAACAGTCAAGTTGGCTCAGGAGTTTCCCGAACTGCT
GGCCATTGAGGACACCACCTCTTTGAGTTATCGCCACCAGGTCGCCGAAGAGCTTGGCAAGCTGGGCTCT
ATTCAGGATAAATCCCGCGGATGGTGGGTTCACTCCGTTCTCTTGCTCGAGGCCACCACATTCCGCACCG
TAGGATTACTGCATCAGGAGTGGTGGATGCGCCCGGATGACCCTGCCGATGCGGATGAAAAGGAGAGTGG
CAAATGGCTGGCAGCGGCCGCAACTAGCCGGTTACGCATGGGCAGCATGATGAGCAACGTGATTGCGGTC
TGTGACCGCGAAGCCGATATTCATGCTTATCTGCAGGACAAACTGGCGCATAACGAGCGCTTCGTGGTGC
GCTCCAAGCACCCACGCAAGGACGTAGAGTCTGGGTTGTATCTGTACGACCATCTGAAGAACCAACCGGA
GTTGGGTGGCTATCAGATCAGCATTCCGCAAAAGGGCGTGGTGGATAAACGCGGTAAACGTAAAAATCGA
CCAGCCCGCAAGGCGAGCTTGAGCCTGCGCAGTGGGCGCATCACGCTAAAACAGGGGAATATCACGCTCA
ACGCGGTGCTGGCCGAGGAGATTAACCCGCCCAAGGGTGAGACCCCGTTGAAATGGTTGTTGCTGACCAG
CGAACCGGTCGAGTCGCTAGCCCAAGCCTTGCGCGTCATCGACATTTATACCCATCGCTGGCGGATCGAG
GAGTTCCATAAGGCATGGAAAACCGGAGCAGGAGCCGAGAGGCAACGCATGGAGGAGCCGGATAATCTGG
AGCGGATGGTCTCGATCCTCTCGTTTGTTGCGGTCAGGCTGTTACAGCTCAGAGAAAGCTTCACGCTGCC
GCAAGCACTCAGGGCGCAAGGGCTGCTAAAGGAAGCGGAACACGTAGAAAGCCAGTCCGCAGAAACGGTG
CTGACCCCGGATGAATGTCAGCTACTGGGCTATCTGGACAAGGGAAAACGCAAGCGCAAAGAGAAAGCAG
GTAGCTTGCAGTGGGCTTACATGGCGATAGCTAGACTGGGCGGTTTTATGGACAGCAAGCGAACCGGAAT
TGCCAGCTGGGGCGCCCTCTGGGAAGGTTGGGAAGCCCTGCAAAGTAAACTGGATGGCTTTCTTGCCGCC
AAGGATCTGATGGCGCAGGGGATCAAGATCTGACCCGGGACTAGTTGGTGTGGAAGTCCTAATATCGGTG
ATCAATATAGTGGTTGACATGCTGGCTAGTCAACATTGAGCCTTTTGATCATGCAAATATATTACGGTAT
TTTACAATCAAATATCAAACTTAACTATTGACTTTATAACTTATTTAGGTGGTAACATTCTTATAAAAAA
GAAAAAAATTACTGCAAAACAGTACTAGCTTTTAACTTGTATCCTAGGTTATCTATGCTGTCTCACCATA
GAGAATATTACCTATTTCAGAATGTATGTCCATGATTCGCCGGGTAAATACATATAATACACAAATCTGG
CTTAATAAAGTCTATAATATATCTCATAAAGAAGTGCTAAATTGGCTAGTGCTATATATTTTTAAGAAAA
TTTCTTTTGACTAAGTCCATATCGACTTTGTAAAAGTTCACATTAGCATACATATATTACACGAGCCAGA
AATAGTAACTTTTGCCTAAATCACAAATTGCAAAATTTAATTGCTTGCAAAAGGTCACATGCTTATAATC
AACTTTTTTAAAAATTTAAAATACTTTTTTATTTTTTATTTTTAAACATAAATGAAATAATTTATTTATT
GTTTATGATTACCGAAACATAAAACCTGCTCAAGAAAAAGAAACTGTTTTGTCCTTGGAAAAAAAGCACT
ACCTAGGAGCGGCCAAAATGCCGAGGCTTTCATAGCTTAAACTCTTTACAGAAAATAGGCATTATAGATC
AGTTCGAGTTTTCTTATTCTTCCTTCCGGTTTTATCGTCACAGTTTTACAGTAAATAAGTATCACCTCTT
AGAGTTAACCTATACTAAAATTTATGCCAGTTAACTATGAGATAAGCAAGTATCATCTCATTTCATTACC
TGAAGTCGAGTAAACAGAAAATCCAATTGTTGATGAACCTCAATGACTTAGAACTATCTATCGGCAGATC
ATATAAAGAGGATTTAGGTACTCGAGAACGCTCCGTACATGCAGCTAAACCTCCAAGCATCTCTAACTTG
GGTAGTGCTTTCTCCACCATTTTCTGTGCTTGCTCCTTCGTGGCAAGTCCAGCCCATAATGCCCAGAATG
TAGTTGCGGATTCGTATGACGTTCTGTGCTTGATTTTTGTGTTGTAGTCAAAGAAAAGGTCCGGTTAAAC
GGATCTCGCATTGATGAGGCAACGCTAATTATCAACATATAGATTGTTATCTATCTGCATGAACACGAAA
TCTTTACTTGACGACTTGAGGCTGATGGTGTTTATGCAAAGAAACCACTGTGTTTAATATGTGTCACTGT
TTGATATTACTGTCAGCGTAGAAGATAATAGTAAAAGCGGTTAATAAGTGTATTTGAGATAAGTGTGATA
AAGTTTTTACAGCGAAAAGACGATAAATACAAGAAAATGATTACGAGGATACGGAGAGAGGTATGTACAT
GTGTATTTATATACTAAGCTGCCGGCGGTTGTTTGCAAGACCGAGAAAAGGCTAGCAAGAATCGGGTCAT
TGTAGCGTATGCGCCTGTGAACATTCTCTTCAACAAGTTTGATTCCATTGCGGTGAAATGGTAAAAGTCA
ACCCCCTGCGATGTATATTTTCCTGTACAATCAATCAAAAAGCCAAATGATTTAGCATTATCTTTACATC
TTGTTATTTTACAGATTTTATGTTTAGATCTTTTATGCTTGCTTTTCAAAAGGCCTGCAGGCAAGTGCAC
AAACAATACTTAAATAAATACTACTCAGTAATAACCTATTTCTTAGCATTTTTGACGAAATTTGCTATTT
TGTTAGAGTCTTTTACACCATTTGTCTCCACACCTCCGCTTACATCAACACCAATAACGCCATTTAATCT
AAGCGCATCACCAACATTTTCTGGCGTCAGTCCACCAGCTAACATAAAATGTTGCCTCGCGCGTTTCGGT
GATGACGGTGAAAACCTCTGACACATGCAGCTCCCGGAGACGGTCACAGCTTGTCTGTAAGCGGATGCCG
GGAGCAGACAAGCCCGTCAGGGCGCGTCAGCGGGTGTTGGCGGGTGTCGGGGCGCAGCCATGACCCAGTC
ACGTAGCGATAGCGGAGTGTATACTGGCTTAACTATGCGGCATCAGAGCAGATTGTACTGAGAGTGCACC
ATATGCGGTGTGAAATACCGCACAGATGCGTAAGGAGAAAATACCGCATCAGGCGCTCTTCCGCTTCCTC
GCTCACTGACTCGCTGCGCTCGGTCGTTCGGCTGCGGCGAGCGGTATCAGCTCACTCAAAGGCGGTAATA
CGGTTATCCACAGAATCAGGGGATAACGCAGGAAAGAACATGTGAGCAAAAGGCCAGCAAAAGGCCAGGA
ACCGTAAAAAGGCCGCGTTGCTGGCGTTTTTCCATAGGCTCCGCCCCCCTGACGAGCATCACAAAAATCG
ACGCTCAAGTCAGAGGTGGCGAAACCCGACAGGACTATAAAGATACCAGGCGTTTCCCCCTGGAAGCTCC
CTCGTGCGCTCTCCTGTTCCGACCCTGCCGCTTACCGGATACCTGTCCGCCTTTCTCCCTTCGGGAAGCG
TGGCGCTTTCTCATAGCTCACGCTGTAGGTATCTCAGTTCGGTGTAGGTCGTTCGCTCCAAGCTGGGCTG
TGTGCACGAACCCCCCGTTCAGCCCGACCGCTGCGCCTTATCCGGTAACTATCGTCTTGAGTCCAACCCG
GTAAGACACGACTTATCGCCACTGGCAGCAGCCACTGGTAACAGGATTAGCAGAGCGAGGTATGTAGGCG
GTGCTACAGAGTTCTTGAAGTGGTGGCCTAACTACGGCTACACTAGAAGGACAGTATTTGGTATCTGCGC
TCTGCTGAAGCCAGTTACCTTCGGAAAAAGAGTTGGTAGCTCTTGATCCGGCAAACAAACCACCGCTGGT
AGCGGTGGTTTTTTTGTTTGCAAGCAGCAGATTACGCGCAGAAAAAAAGGATCTCAAGAAGATCCTTTGA
TCTTTTCTACGGGGTCTGACGCTCAGTGGAACGAAAACTCACGTTAAGGGATTTTGGTCATGAGATTATC
AAAAAGGATCTTCACCTAGATCCTTTTAAATTAAAAATGAAGTTTTAAATCAATCTAAAGTATATATGAG
TAAACTTGGTCTGACAGGAGCTCTTACCAATGCTTAATCAGTGAGGCACCTATCTCAGCGATCTGTCTAT
TTCGTTCATCCATAGTTGCCTGACTCCCCGTCGTGTAGATAACTACGATACGGGAGGGCTTACCATCTGG
CCCCAGTGCTGCAATGATACCGCGAGACCCACGCTCACCGGCTCCAGATTTATCAGCAATAAACCAGCCA
GCCGGAAGGGCCGAGCGCAGAAGTGGTCCTGCAACTTTATCCGCCTCCATCCAGTCTATTAATTGTTGCC
GGGAAGCTAGAGTAAGTAGTTCGCCAGTTAATAGTTTGCGCAACGTTGTTGCCATTGCTGCAGGCATCGT
GGTGTCACGCTCGTCGTTTGGTATGGCTTCATTCAGCTCCGGTTCCCAACGATCAAGGCGAGTTACATGA
TCCCCCATGTTGTGCAAAAAAGCGGTTAGCTCCTTCGGTCCTCCGATCGTTGTCAGAAGTAAGTTGGCCG
CAGTGTTATCACTCATGGTTATGGCAGCACTGCATAATTCTCTTACTGTCATGCCATCCGTAAGATGCTT
TTCTGTGACTGGTGAGTACTCAACCAAGTCATTCTGAGAATAGTGTATGCGGCGACCGAGTTGCTCTTGC
CCGGCGTCAACACGGGATAATACCGCGCCACATAGCAGAACTTTAAAAGTGCTCATCATTGGAAAACGTT
CTTCGGGGCGAAAACTCTCAAGGATCTTACCGCTGTTGAGATCCAGTTCGATGTAACCCACTCGTGCACC
CAACTGATCTTCAGCATCTTTTACTTTCACCAGCGTTTCTGGGTGAGCAAAAACAGGAAGGCAAAATGCC
GCAAAAAAGGGAATAAGGGCGACACGGAAATGTTGAATACTCATACTCTTCCTTTTTCAATATTATTGAA
GCATTTATCAGGGTTATTGTCTCATGAGCGGATACATATTTGAATGTATTTAGAAAAATAAACAAATAGG
GGTTCCGCGCACCGATCGATGGAAGCCGGCGGCACCTCGCTAACGGATTCACCACTCCAAGAATTGGAGC
CAATCAATTCTTGCGGAGAACTGTGAATGCGCAAACCAACCCTTGGCAGAACATATCCATCGCGTCCGCC
ATCTCCAGCAGCCGCACGCGGCGCATCGGGGGGGGGGGGGGGGGTTTCAATTCATCATTTTTTTTTTTTT
TTTTTTTTTGTTTTCGGTTTCCTTGAAATTTTTTTGTTTCGGTAATCTCCGAACAGAAGGAAGAACGAAG
GAAGGAGCACAGACTTAGATTGGTATATATACGCATATGTAGTGTTGAAGAAACATGAAATTGCCCAGTA
TTCTTAACCCAACTGCACAGAACAAAAACCTGCAGGAAACGAAGATAAATCATGTCGAAAGCTACATATA
AGGAACGTGCTGCTACTCATCCTAGTCCTGTTGCTGCCAAGCTATTTAATATCATGCACGAAAAGCAAAC
AAACTTGTGTGCTTCATTGGATGTTCGTACCACCAAGGAATTACTGGAGTTAGTTGAAGCATTAGGTCCC
AAAATTTGTTTACTAAAAACACATGTGGATATCTTGACTGATTTTTCCATGGAGGGCACAGTTAAGCCGC
TAAAGGCATTATCCGCCAAGTACAATTTTTTACTCTTCGAAGACAGAAAATTTGCTGACATTGGTAATAC
AGTCAAATTGCAGTACTCTGCGGGTGTATACAGAATAGCAGAATGGGCAGACATTACGAATGCACACGGT
GTGGTGGGCCCAGGTATTGTTAGCGGTTTGAAGCAGGCGGCAGAAGAAGTAACAAAGGAACCTAGAGGCC
TTTTGATGTTAGCAGAATTGTCATGCAAGGGCTCCCTATCTACTGGAGAATATACTAAGGGTACTGTTGA
CATTGCGAAGAGCGACAAAGATTTTGTTATCGGCTTTATTGCTCAAAGAGACATGGGTGGAAGAGATGAA
GGTTACGATTGGTTGATTATGACACCCGGTGTGGGTTTAGATGACAAGGGAGACGCATTGGGTCAACAGT
ATAGAACCGTGGATGATGTGGTCTCTACAGGATCTGACATTATTATTGTTGGAAGAGGACTATTTGCAAA
GGGAAGGGATGCTAAGGTAGAGGGTGAACGTTACAGAAAAGCAGGCTGGGAAGCATATTTGAGAAGATGC
GGCCAGCAAAACTAAAAAACTGTATTATAAGTAAATGCATGTATACTAAACTCACAAATTAGAGCTTCAA
TTTAATTATATCAGTTATTACCCGGGAATCTCGGTCGTAATGATTTTTATAATGACGAAAAAAAAAAAAT
TGGAAAGAAAACCCCCCCCCCCCGCAGCGTTGGGTCCTGGCCACGGGTGCGCATGATCGTGCTCCTGTCG
TTGAGGACCCGGCTAGGCTGGCGGGGTTGCCTTACTGGTTAGCAGAATGAATCACCGATACGCGAGCGAA
CGTGAAGCGACTGCTGCTGCAAAACGTCTGCGACCTGAGCAACAACATGAATGGTCTTCGGTTTCCGTGT
TTCGTAAAGTCTGGAAACGCGGAAGTCAGCGCCCTGCACCATTATGTTCCGGATCTGCATCGCAGGATGC
TGCTGGCTACCCTGTGGAACACCTACATCTGTATTAACGAAGCGCTGGCATTGACCCTGAGTGATTTTTC
TCTGGTCCCGCCGCATCCATACCGCCAGTTGTTTACCCTCACAACGTTCCAGTAACCGGGCATGTTCATC
ATCAGTAACCCGTATCGTGAGCATCCTCTCTCGTTTCATCGGTATCATTACCCCCATGAACAGAAATCCC
CCTTACACGGAGGCATCAGTGACCAAACAGGAAAAAACCGCCCTTAACATGGCCCGCTTTATCAGAAGCC
AGACATTAACGCTTCTGGAGAAACTCAACGAGCTGGACGCGGATGAACAGGCAGACATCTGTGAATCGCT
TCACGACCACGCTGATGAGCTTTACCGCTGG
Features (pLannotate 1.2.2; 22 found; start..end, strand, type, name):
   1263..1303    +  rep_origin     RSF ori (fragment): Plasmids containing the RSF 1030 origin of replication can be propagated in E. coli cells that contain additional plasmids with compatible origins.
   1353..1371    +  promoter       T7 promoter: promoter for bacteriophage T7 RNA polymerase
   1470..1488    -  promoter       T7 promoter: promoter for bacteriophage T7 RNA polymerase
   1544..1572    +  promoter       tet promoter: E. coli promoter for tetracycline efflux protein gene
   1620..2810    +  CDS            TcR: tetracycline efflux protein; tet; confers resistance to tetracycline
   2814..2850    +  CDS            lacI (fragment): lac repressor; lacI; The lac repressor binds to the lac operator to inhibit transcription in E. coli. This inhibition can be relieved by adding lactose or isopropyl-β-D-thiogalactopyranoside (IPTG).
   2943..4370    +  CDS            tnpA: TN5P_ECOLX - Also known as tnp. Experimental evidence at protein level: Swiss-Prot protein existence level 1. Mediates transposition of transposon Tn5 by a 'cut and paste' mechanism. First, the monomeric transposase binds the 19 bp inverted DNA repeats flanking the transposon. Then, dimerization of the DNA- bound transposase creates a synaptic DNA complex. After nicking of the first DNA strand, excision of the transposon proceeds through a series of intermediates. The transposase then mediates the insertion of the transposon at a new site by strand transfer. The activity of the wild- type tran
   4381..4446    +  CDS            RMD1 (fragment): RMD1_YEAST - Experimental evidence at protein level: Swiss-Prot protein existence level 1. Required for sporulation where it is believed to have a role in meiotic nuclear division. From Saccharomyces cerevisiae (strain ATCC 204508 / S288c) (Baker's yeast).
   4894..5186    -  misc_feature   CEN4: S. cerevisiae CEN4 centromere
   5209..5341    -  misc_feature   CEN/ARS (fragment): S. cerevisiae CEN4 centromere fused to the autonomously replicating sequence ARS1/ARS416
   5341..5517    -  misc_feature   CEN/ARS (fragment): S. cerevisiae CEN4 centromere fused to the autonomously replicating sequence ARS1/ARS416
   5518..6282    -  rep_origin     ARS1 (fragment): S. cerevisiae autonomously replicating sequence ARS1/ARS416
   6283..6321    +  CDS            rop (fragment): Rop protein, which maintains plasmids at low copy number; rop
   6423..6563    +  misc_feature   bom: basis of mobility region from pBR322
   6749..7337    -  rep_origin     ori: high-copy-number ColE1/pMB1/pBR322/pUC origin of replication
   7514..8374    -  CDS            AmpR: β-lactamase; bla; confers resistance to ampicillin, carbenicillin, and related antibiotics
   8375..8479    -  promoter       AmpR promoter: bla
   8637..8653    +  promoter       chicken β-actin promoter (fragment): contains a 21-bp deletion relative to the standard chicken β-actin promoter
   8656..8871    +  promoter       URA3 promoter: S. cerevisiae URA3
   8872..9675    +  CDS            URA3: orotidine-5'-phosphate decarboxylase, required for uracil biosynthesis; S. cerevisiae URA3; yeast auxotrophic marker, counterselectable with 5-fluoroorotic acid (5-FOA)
   9912..10292   -  CDS            YPB1_ECOLX: Protein predicted: Swiss-Prot protein existence level 4. From Escherichia coli.
  10309..10458   +  CDS            rop (fragment): Rop protein, which maintains plasmids at low copy number; rop
