[The description below was written by a language model from this plasmid's Addgene catalogue record and pLannotate feature annotations shown in this document.]
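Description:
yTREX-ApR is an empty-backbone shuttle vector of roughly 10.4 kb, derived from the yeast centromeric plasmid yCP50-poly. It is designed for assembling gene cassettes and then delivering them into bacterial chromosomes by random Tn5 transposition. It is maintained in E. coli through the pMB1 origin, with ampicillin selection from the bla gene, and is catalogued as low copy. In Saccharomyces cerevisiae it replicates as a stable centromeric plasmid through CEN4-ARS1, with URA3 providing uracil prototrophy selection and possible 5-FOA counterselection. The yeast elements presumably allow cloning by yeast recombination, although the record does not say so explicitly. According to the depositor, the backbone also carries the mob gene of pBBR1 with its promoter and oriT, so the plasmid can be transferred by conjugation into recipient bacteria. The automated annotation does not label this element by name, but it does detect the pBR322 bom region.

The functional core is the transposable segment, which the depositor calls the integron. It is bounded by the Tn5 outside end sequences OE-L and OE-R, which are not called in the feature table. This segment holds two T7 promoters in opposite orientations and a tetracycline resistance gene driven by its tet promoter. Genes of interest are inserted at an I-SceI site, whose position is not annotated. The Tn5 transposase gene (tnp) lies just downstream of the TcR gene and catalyses cut-and-paste excision and insertion of the OE-flanked segment. Tetracycline then selects for integrants. No insert is present. The associated work used this vector series for chromosomal gene integration and expression in Pseudomonas putida to produce natural products. Several short annotated fragments (RSF ori, lacI, rop, chicken β-actin promoter) are probably incidental matches.
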