Addgene plasmid #177307: yTREX-ApR
Purpose: (Empty Backbone) genomic integration of genes (inserted in I-SceI-site) via transposon Tn5
Depositing lab: Karl-Erich Jaeger. Depositing organization: Heinrich-Heine-Universitaet Duesseldorf. Publication: The modular pYT vector series employed for chromosomal gene integration and expression to produce carbazoles and glycolipids in P. putida. Weihmann R, Kubicki S, Bitzenhofer NL, Domrose A, Bator I, Kirschen LM, Kofler F, Funk A, Tiso T, Blank LM, Jaeger KE, Drepper T, Thies S, Loeschcke A. FEMS Microbes. 2022 Dec 19;4:xtac030. doi: 10.1093/femsmc/xtac030. eCollection 2023. PubMed 37333445.
Backbone
  Vector backbone: yTREX
  Backbone manufacturer: Used yCP50-poly backbone for yCP50-poly-KmR and yTREX construction
  Backbone size (bp): 10442
  Vector type: Bacterial Expression, Synthetic Biology ; Yeast Expression, Tn5 genomic integration
  Selectable markers: URA3 ; Tetracycline
Growth in bacteria
  Bacterial resistance: Ampicillin, 100 μg/mL
  Growth temperature: 37°C
  Growth strain: DH5alpha
  Copy number: Low Copy
Gene/Insert
  Gene/Insert name: None
Terms and licenses: Academic/Nonprofit Terms; Industry Terms: Not Available to Industry
Depositor comments: The vector enables chromosomal integration via random transposition, facilitated by transposon Tn5 elements (tnp gene as well as outside end sequences OE-L and OE-R), which define the integron - including P-T7 promoters and a TcR marker. Target genes can be inserted at the I-SceI site. The vector backbone is derived from yCP50-poly (Wang and Stillman 1993, PMID: 8441414), which was obtained from ATCC (87555) via LGC Standards GmbH, (see Domroese et al. 2017, PMID: 29552656), and is equipped on the one hand with the bacterial pMB1 ori, bla-encoded ApR and mob gene from pBBR1 including its promoter and oriT region, and on the other hand with yeast replication elements CEN4-ARS1 as well as the URA3 marker.
How to cite: yTREX-ApR was a gift from Karl-Erich Jaeger (Addgene plasmid # 177307 ; http://n2t.net/addgene:177307 ; RRID:Addgene_177307)
